>Addgene plasmid #89963 | pKDsgRNA-rbsK | addgene full sequence | sequence record 181342 | Addgene NGS Result
TGCATCGATTTATTATGACAACTTGACGGCTACATCATTCACTTTTTCTTCACAACCGGCACGGAACTCG
CTCGGGCTGGCCCCGGTGCATTTTTTAAATACCCGCGAGAAGTAGAGTTGATCGTCAAAACCAACATTGC
GACCGACGGTGGCGATAGGCATCCGGGTGGTGCTCAAAAGCAGCTTCGCCTGGCTGATACGTTGGTCCTC
GCGCCAGCTTAAGACGCTAATCCCTAACTGCTGGCGGAAAAGATGTGACAGACGCGACGGCGACAAGCAA
ACATGCTGTGCGACGCTGGCGATATCAAAATTGCTGTCTGCCAGGTGATCGCTGATGTACTGACAAGCCT
CGCGTACCCGATTATCCATCGGTGGATGGAGCGACTCGTTAATCGCTTCCATGCGCCGCAGTAACAATTG
CTCAAGCAGATTTATCGCCAGCAGCTCCGAATAGCGCCCTTCCCCTTGCCCGGCGTTAATGATTTGCCCA
AACAGGTCGCTGAAATGCGGCTGGTGCGCTTCATCCGGGCGAAAGAACCCCGTATTGGCAAATATTGACG
GCCAGTTAAGCCATTCATGCCAGTAGGCGCGCGGACGAAAGTAAACCCACTGGTGATACCATTCGCGAGC
CTCCGGATGACGACCGTAGTGATGAATCTCTCCTGGCGGGAACAGCAAAATATCACCCGGTCGGCAAACA
AATTCTCGTCCCTGATTTTTCACCACCCCCTGACCGCGAATGGTGAGATTGAGAATATAACCTTTCATTC
CCAGCGGTCGGTCGATAAAAAAATCGAGATAACCGTTGGCCTCAATCGGCGTTAAACCCGCCACCAGATG
GGCATTAAACGAGTATCCCGGCAGCAGGGGATCATTTTGCGCTTCAGCCATACTTTTCATACTCCCGCCA
TTCAGAGAAGAAACCAATTGTCCATATTGCATCAGACATTGCCGTCACTGCGTCTTTTACTGGCTCTTCT
CGCTAACCAAACCGGTAACCCCGCTTATTAAAAGCATTCTGTAACAAAGCGGGACCAAAGCCATGACAAA
AACGCGTAACAAAAGTGTCTATAATCACGGCAGAAAAGTCCACATTGATTATTTGCACGGCGTCACACTT
TGCTATGCCATAGCATTTTTATCCATAAGATTAGCGGATCCTACCTGACGCTTTTTATCGCAACTCTCTA
CTGTTTCTCCATACCCGTTTTTTTGGGAATTCGAGCTCTAAGGAGGTTATAAAAAATGGATATTAATACT
GAAACTGAGATCAAGCAAAAGCATTCACTAACCCCCTTTCCTGTTTTCCTAATCAGCCCGGCATTTCGCG
GGCGATATTTTCACAGCTATTTCAGGAGTTCAGCCATGAACGCTTATTACATTCAGGATCGTCTTGAGGC
TCAGAGCTGGGCGCGTCACTACCAGCAGCTCGCCCGTGAAGAGAAAGAGGCAGAACTGGCAGACGACATG
GAAAAAGGCCTGCCCCAGCACCTGTTTGAATCGCTATGCATCGATCATTTGCAACGCCACGGGGCCAGCA
AAAAATCCATTACCCGTGCGTTTGATGACGATGTTGAGTTTCAGGAGCGCATGGCAGAACACATCCGGTA
CATGGTTGAAACCATTGCTCACCACCAGGTTGATATTGATTCAGAGGTATAAAACGAATGAGTACTGCAC
TCGCAACGCTGGCTGGGAAGCTGGCTGAACGTGTCGGCATGGATTCTGTCGACCCACAGGAACTGATCAC
CACTCTTCGCCAGACGGCATTTAAAGGTGATGCCAGCGATGCGCAGTTCATCGCATTACTGATCGTTGCC
AACCAGTACGGCCTTAATCCGTGGACGAAAGAAATTTACGCCTTTCCTGATAAGCAGAATGGCATCGTTC
CGGTGGTGGGCGTTGATGGCTGGTCCCGCATCATCAATGAAAACCAGCAGTTTGATGGCATGGACTTTGA
GCAGGACAATGAATCCTGTACATGCCGGATTTACCGCAAGGACCGTAATCATCCGATCTGCGTTACCGAA
TGGATGGATGAATGCCGCCGCGAACCATTCAAAACTCGCGAAGGCAGAGAAATCACGGGGCCGTGGCAGT
CGCATCCCAAACGGATGTTACGTCATAAAGCCATGATTCAGTGTGCCCGTCTGGCCTTCGGATTTGCTGG
TATCTATGACAAGGATGAAGCCGAGCGCATTGTCGAAAATACTGCATACACTGCAGAACGTCAGCCGGAA
CGCGACATCACTCCGGTTAACGATGAAACCATGCAGGAGATTAACACTCTGCTGATCGCCCTGGATAAAA
CATGGGATGACGACTTATTGCCGCTCTGTTCCCAGATATTTCGCCGCGACATTCGTGCATCGTCAGAACT
GACACAGGCCGAAGCAGTAAAAGCTCTTGGATTCCTGAAACAGAAAGCCGCAGAGCAGAAGGTGGCAGCA
TGACACCGGACATTATCCTGCAGCGTACCGGGATCGATGTGAGAGCTGTCGAACAGGGGGATGATGCGTG
GCACAAATTACGGCTCGGCGTCATCACCGCTTCAGAAGTTCACAACGTGATAGCAAAACCCCGCTCCGGA
AAGAAGTGGCCTGACATGAAAATGTCCTACTTCCACACCCTGCTTGCTGAGGTTTGCACCGGTGTGGCTC
CGGAAGTTAACGCTAAAGCACTGGCCTGGGGAAAACAGTACGAGAACGACGCCAGAACCCTGTTTGAATT
CACTTCCGGCGTGAATGTTACTGAATCCCCGATCATCTATCGCGACGAAAGTATGCGTACCGCCTGCTCT
CCCGATGGTTTATGCAGTGACGGCAACGGCCTTGAACTGAAATGCCCGTTTACCTCCCGGGATTTCATGA
AGTTCCGGCTCGGTGGTTTCGAGGCCATAAAGTCAGCTTACATGGCCCAGGTGCAGTACAGCATGTGGGT
GACGCGAAAAAATGCCTGGTACTTTGCCAACTATGACCCGCGTATGAAGCGTGAAGGCCTGCATTATGTC
GTGATTGAGCGGGATGAAAAGTACATGGCGAGTTTTGACGAGATCGTGCCGGAGTTCATCGAAAAAATGG
ACGAGGCACTGGCTGAAATTGGTTTTGTATTTGGGGAGCAATGGCGATGACGCATCCTCACGATAATATC
CGGGTAGGCGCAATCACTTTCGTCTACTCCGTTACAAAGCGAGGCTGGGTATTTCCCGGCCTTTCTGTTA
TCCGAAATCCACTGAAAGCACAGCGGCTGGCTGAGGAGATAAATAATAAACGAGGGGCTGTATGCACAAA
GCATCTTCTGTTGAGTTAAGAACGAGTATCGAGATGGCACATAGCCTTGCTCAAATTGGAATCAGGTTTG
TGCCAATACCAGTAGAAACAGACGAAGAATCCATGGGTATGGACAGTTTTCCCTTTGATATGTAACGGTG
AACAGTTGTTCTACTTTTGTTTGTTAGTCTTGATGCTTCACTGATAGATACAAGAGCCATAAGAACCTCA
GATCCTTCCGTATTTAGCCAGTATGTTCTCTAGTGTGGTTCGTTGTTTTTGCGTGAGCCATGAGAACGAA
CCATTGAGATCATACTTACTTTGCATGTCACTCAAAAATTTTGCCTCAAAACTGGTGAGCTGAATTTTTG
CAGTTAAAGCATCGTGTAGTGTTTTTCTTAGTCCGTTATGTAGGTAGGAATCTGATGTAATGGTTGTTGG
TATTTTGTCACCATTCATTTTTATCTGGTTGTTCTCAAGTTCGGTTACGAGATCCATTTGTCTATCTAGT
TCAACTTGGAAAATCAACGTATCAGTCGGGCGGCCTCGCTTATCAACCACCAATTTCATATTGCTGTAAG
TGTTTAAATCTTTACTTATTGGTTTCAAAACCCATTGGTTAAGCCTTTTAAACTCATGGTAGTTATTTTC
AAGCATTAACATGAACTTAAATTCATCAAGGCTAATCTCTATATTTGCCTTGTGAGTTTTCTTTTGTGTT
AGTTCTTTTAATAACCACTCATAAATCCTCATAGAGTATTTGTTTTCAAAAGACTTAACATGTTCCAGAT
TATATTTTATGAATTTTTTTAACTGGAAAAGATAAGGCAATATCTCTTCACTAAAAACTAATTCTAATTT
TTCGCTTGAGAACTTGGCATAGTTTGTCCACTGGAAAATCTCAAAGCCTTTAACCAAAGGATTCCTGATT
TCCACAGTTCTCGTCATCAGCTCTCTGGTTGCTTTAGCTAATACACCATAAGCATTTTCCCTACTGATGT
TCATCATCTGAACGTATTGGTTATAAGTGAACGATACCGTCCGTTCTTTCCTTGTAGGGTTTTCAATCGT
GGGGTTGAGTAGTGCCACACAGCATAAAATTAGCTTGGTTTCATGCTCCGTTAAGTCATAGCGACTAATC
GCTAGTTCATTTGCTTTGAAAACAACTAATTCAGACATACATCTCAATTGGTCTAGGTGATTTTAATCAC
TATACCAATTGAGATGGGCTAGTCAATGATAATTACTAGTCCTTTTCCTTTGAGTTGTGGGTATCTGTAA
ATTCTGCTAGACCTTTGCTGGAAAACTTGTAAATTCTGCTAGACCCTCTGTAAATTCCGCTAGACCTTTG
TGTGTTTTTTTTGTTTATATTCAAGTGGTTATAATTTATAGAATAAAGAAAGAATAAAAAAAGATAAAAA
GAATAGATCCCAGCCCTGTGTATAACTCACTACTTTAGTCAGTTCCGCAGTATTACAAAAGGATGTCGCA
AACGCTGTTTGCTCCTCTACAAAACAGACCTTAAAACCCTAAAGGCTTAAGTAGCACCCTCGCAAGCTCG
GTTGCGGCCGCAATCGGGCAAATCGCTGAATATTCCTTTTGTCTCCGACCATCAGGCACCTGAGTCGCTG
TCTTTTTCGTGACATTCAGTTCGCTGCGCTCACGGCTCTGGCAGTGAATGGGGGTAAATGGCACTACAGG
CGCCTTTTATGGATTCATGCAAGGAAACTACCCATAATACAAGAAAAGCCCGTCACGGGCTTCTCAGGGC
GTTTTATGGCGGGTCTGCTATGTGGTGCTATCTGACTTTTTGCTGTTCAGCAGTTCCTGCCCTCTGATTT
TCCAGTCTGACCACTTCGGATTATCCCGTGACAGGTCATTCAGACTGGCTAATGCACCCAGTAAGGCAGC
GGTATCATCAACGGGGTCTGACGCTCAGTGGAACGAAAACTCACGTTAAGGGATTTTGGTCATGAGATTA
TCAGCTTTCGCTAAGGATGATTTCTGGAATTCTTCCCTATCAGTGATAGAGATTGACATCCCTATCAGTG
ATAGAGATACTGAGCACCGCTAATGCTGCCCTTTCCCGTTTTAGAGCTAGAAATAGCAAGTTAAAATAAG
GCTAGTCCGTTATCAACTTGAAAAAGTGGCACCGAGTCGGTGCTTTTTTTGAAGCTTGGGCCCGAACAAA
AACTCATCTCAGAAGAGGATCTGAATAGCGCCGTCGACCATCATCATCATCATCATTGAGTTTAAACGGT
CTCCAGCTTGGCTGTTTTGGCGGATGAGAGAAGATTTTCAGCCTGATACAGATTAAATCAGAACGCAGAA
GCGGTCTGATAAAACAGAATTTGCCTGGCGGCAGTAGCGCGGTGGTCCCACCTGACCCCATGCCGAACTC
AGAAGTGAAACGCCGTAGCGCCGATGGTAGTGTGGGGTCTCCCCATGCGAGAGTAGGGAACTGCCAGGCA
TCAAATAAAACGAAAGGCTCAGTCGAAAGACTGGGCCTTTCGTTTTATCTGTTGTTTGTCGGTGAACTGG
ATCCTTACTCGAGTCTAGACTGCAGGCGGATCTTCACCTAGATCCTTTTAAATTAAAAATGAAGTTTTAA
ATCAATCTAAAGTATATATGAGTAAACTTGGTCTGCTGACAGGACATTATTTGCCGACTACCTTGGTGAT
CTCGCCTTTCACGTAGTGGACAAATTCTTCCAACTGATCTGCGCGCGAGGCCAAGCGATCTTCTTCTTGT
CCAAGATAAGCCTGTCTAGCTTCAAGTATGACGGGCTGATACTGGGCCGGCAGGCGCTCCATTGCCCAGT
CGGCAGCGACATCCTTCGGCGCGATTTTGCCGGTTACTGCGCTGTACCAAATGCGGGACAACGTAAGCAC
TACATTTCGCTCATCGCCAGCCCAGTCGGGCGGCGAGTTCCATAGCGTTAAGGTTTCATTTAGCGCCTCA
AATAGATCCTGTTCAGGAACCGGATCAAAGAGTTCCTCCGCCGCTGGACCTACCAAGGCAACGCTATGTT
CTCTTGCTTTTGTCAGCAAGATAGCCAGATCAATGTCGATCGTGGCTGGCTCGAAGATACCTGCAAGAAT
GTCATTGCGCTGCCATTCTCCAAATTGCAGTTCGCGCTTAGCTGGATAACGCCACGGAATGATGTCGTCG
TGCACAACAATGGTGACTTCTACAGCGCGGAGAATCTCGCTCTCTCCAGGGGAAGCCGAAGTTTCCAAAA
GGTCGTTGATCAAAGCTCGCCGCGTTGTTTCATCAAGCCTTACGGTCACCGTAACCAGCAAATCAATATC
ACTGTGTGGCTTCAGGCCGCCATCCACTGCGGAGCCGTACAAATGTACGGCCAGCAACGTCGGTTCGAGA
TGGCGCTCGATGACGCCAACTACCTCTGATAGTTGAGTCGATACTTCGGCGATCACCGCTTCCCTCATAC
TCTTCCTTTTTCAATATTATTGAAGCATTTATCAGGGTTATTGTCTCATGAGCGGATACATATTTGAATG
TATTTAGAAAAATAAACAAATAGCTAGCTCACTCGGTCGCTACCAGGGTTATTGTCTCATGAGCGGATAC
ATATTTGAATGTATTTAGAAAAATAAACAAATAGGGGTTCCGCGCACATTTCCCCGAAAAGTGCCACC
Features (pLannotate 1.2.2; 18 found; start..end, strand, type, name):
     16..891     -  CDS            araC: ARAC_ECOLI - Experimental evidence at protein level: Swiss-Prot protein existence level 1. Transcription factor that regulates the expression of several genes involved in the transport and metabolism of L-arabinose (PubMed:4362626, PubMed:328165, PubMed:6251457, PubMed:2962192, PubMed:6319708, PubMed:2231717, PubMed:1447222). Functions both as a positive and a negative regulator (PubMed:328165, PubMed:6251457). In the presence of arabinose, activates the expression of the araBAD, araE, araFGH and araJ promoters (PubMed:4362626, PubMed:328165, PubMed:6251457, PubMed:2962192, PubMed:6319708, Pub
    918..1202    +  promoter       araBAD promoter: araBAD; promoter of the L-arabinose operon of E. coli; the araC regulatory gene is transcribed in the opposite direction (Guzman et al., 1995)
   1246..1662    +  CDS            Gam: inhibitor of the host RecBCD nuclease in the λ Red system; gam; protects the double-stranded DNA substrate for recombination
   1668..2453    +  CDS            Beta: single-stranded DNA binding recombinase in the λ Red system; bet; mediates pairing of a single-stranded DNA with a complementary target
   2450..3130    +  CDS            Exo: 5' to 3' double-stranded DNA exonuclease in the λ Red system; exo; creates 3' single-stranded DNA tails
   3131..3375    +  terminator     λ tL3 terminator: transcription terminator tL3 from phage λ
   3498..4448    -  CDS            Rep101(Ts): temperature-sensitive version of the RepA protein needed for replication with the pSC101 origin (Armstrong et al., 1984); rep101 encoding an A56V mutation
   4496..4718    -  rep_origin     pSC101 ori: low-copy replication origin that requires the Rep101 protein
   5253..5274    -  terminator     bacterial terminator (fragment): putative bacterial transcription terminator
   5284..5302    +  protein_bind   tet operator: tetO; bacterial operator O2 for the tetR and tetA genes tetracycline repressor TetR
   5308..5327    +  promoter       H1-2O2 promoter (fragment): doxycycline-inducible variant of the human H1 RNA promoter (Henriksen et al., 2007)
   5358..5433    +  misc_RNA       gRNA scaffold: guide RNA scaffold for the Streptococcus pyogenes CRISPR/Cas9 system
   5499..5516    +  CDS            capTEV™ (fragment): composite tag for in vivo biotinylation, TEV protease cleavage, and 6xHis tagging
   5623..5738    +  ncRNA          5S rRNA: Accession: RF00001 - 5S ribosomal RNA
   5742..5788    +  terminator     rrnB T1 terminator: transcription terminator T1 from the E. coli rrnB gene
   5927..6718    -  CDS            SmR: aminoglycoside adenylyltransferase (Murphy, 1985); aadA; confers resistance to spectinomycin and streptomycin
   6719..6810    -  promoter       AmpR promoter: bla
   6834..6904    -  promoter       AmpR promoter (fragment): bla
