[The description below was written by a language model from this plasmid's Addgene catalogue record and pLannotate feature annotations shown in this document.]
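Description:
pKDsgRNA-rbsK is a low-copy bacterial plasmid built on the pKD46 backbone for CRISPR-Cas9-assisted recombineering in E. coli. It replicates from the pSC101 origin together with the temperature-sensitive Rep101 (RepA A56V) protein, so it is maintained at a permissive temperature (30°C is recorded) and can in principle be cured by shifting cells to a higher temperature. Selection is by spectinomycin, conferred by the aadA (SmR) aminoglycoside adenylyltransferase gene, which is annotated downstream of an AmpR (bla) promoter. The catalogue lists a size of 6,959 bp, while the sequenced record underlying the feature table is 6,928 nt.

The plasmid carries two independently inducible modules. The first is the lambda Red operon under the araBAD promoter, with the divergently transcribed araC regulator, so that arabinose switches on Gam (which inhibits the host RecBCD nuclease), Beta (the single-strand annealing recombinase) and Exo (the 5' to 3' exonuclease). This operon ends at the lambda tL3 terminator. The second is a single guide RNA cassette in which a tet-regulated promoter with a tet operator drives a 20-nt spacer targeting the E. coli rbsK gene, fused to the Streptococcus pyogenes Cas9 gRNA scaffold and followed by rrnB-derived terminator sequence. The short "H1-2O2 promoter" and "capTEV" fragment hits are probably annotation artefacts of the tet operator region and flanking sequence, not functional parts.

No Cas9 or TetR gene is annotated, so these presumably have to be provided from a companion plasmid or the host. According to the associated publication title, the construct was used in work on managing the SOS response to improve CRISPR-Cas recombineering. In such work, Red-mediated integration of donor DNA at rbsK would be coupled to Cas9 counterselection against unedited cells.
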