Addgene plasmid #89963: pKDsgRNA-rbsK
Purpose: Contains arabinose-induced lambda Red and a tet-inducible gRNA targeting rbsK.
Depositing lab: Michael Lynch. Depositing organization: Duke University. Publication: Managing the SOS Response for Enhanced CRISPR-Cas-Based Recombineering in E. coli through Transient Inhibition of Host RecA Activity. Moreb EA, Hoover B, Yaseen A, Valyasevi N, Roecker Z, Menacho-Melgar R, Lynch MD. ACS Synth Biol. 2017 Oct 2. doi: 10.1021/acssynbio.7b00174. PubMed 28915012.
Backbone
  Vector backbone: pKD46
  Total vector size (bp): 6959
  Vector type: Bacterial Expression
Growth in bacteria
  Bacterial resistance: Spectinomycin, 50 μg/mL
  Growth temperature: 30°C
  Growth strain: DH5alpha
  Copy number: Low Copy
Gene/Insert
  Gene/Insert name: rbsK gRNA
  gRNA/shRNA sequence: CGCTAATGCTGCCCTTTCCC
  Promoter: pTet
  Cloning method: Unknown
  Sequencing primers: 5′ ttctcagggcgttttatggc
Terms and licenses: Academic/Nonprofit Terms; Industry Terms: Not Available to Industry
How to cite: pKDsgRNA-rbsK was a gift from Michael Lynch (Addgene plasmid # 89963 ; http://n2t.net/addgene:89963 ; RRID:Addgene_89963)
